>Addgene plasmid #211982 | pKLV2-U6gRNA5(PRDM14_v32_7-4)-PGKpuroBFP-W | addgene full sequence | sequence record 420007 | Addgene NGS Result
GTCAATAATGACGTATGTTCCCATAGTAACGCCAATAGGGACTTTCCATTGACGTCAATGGGTGGAGTAT
TTACGGTAAACTGCCCACTTGGCAGTACATCAAGTGTATCATATGCCAAGTACGCCCCCTATTGACGTCA
ATGACGGTAAATGGCCCGCCTGGCATTATGCCCAGTACATGACCTTATGGGACTTTCCTACTTGGCAGTA
CATCTACGTATTAGTCATCGCTATTACCATGGTGATGCGGTTTTGGCAGTACATCAATGGGCGTGGATAG
CGGTTTGACTCACGGGGATTTCCAAGTCTCCACCCCATTGACGTCAATGGGAGTTTGTTTTGGCACCAAA
ATCAACGGGACTTTCCAAAATGTCGTAACAACTCCGCCCCATTGACGCAAATGGGCGGTAGGCGTGTACG
GTGGGAGGTCTATATAAGCAGCGCGTTTTGCCTGTACTGGGTCTCTCTGGTTAGACCAGATCTGAGCCTG
GGAGCTCTCTGGCTAACTAGGGAACCCACTGCTTAAGCCTCAATAAAGCTTGCCTTGAGTGCTTCAAGTA
GTGTGTGCCCGTCTGTTGTGTGACTCTGGTAACTAGAGATCCCTCAGACCCTTTTAGTCAGTGTGGAAAA
TCTCTAGCAGTGGCGCCCGAACAGGGACTTGAAAGCGAAAGGGAAACCAGAGGAGCTCTCTCGACGCAGG
ACTCGGCTTGCTGAAGCGCGCACGGCAAGAGGCGAGGGGCGGCGACTGGTGAGTACGCCAAAAATTTTGA
CTAGCGGAGGCTAGAAGGAGAGAGATGGGTGCGAGAGCGTCAGTATTAAGCGGGGGAGAATTAGATCGCG
ATGGGAAAAAATTCGGTTAAGGCCAGGGGGAAAGAAAAAATATAAATTAAAACATATAGTATGGGCAAGC
AGGGAGCTAGAACGATTCGCAGTTAATCCTGGCCTGTTAGAAACATCAGAAGGCTGTAGACAAATACTGG
GACAGCTACAACCATCCCTTCAGACAGGATCAGAAGAACTTAGATCATTATATAATACAGTAGCAACCCT
CTATTGTGTGCATCAAAGGATAGAGATAAAAGACACCAAGGAAGCTTTAGACAAGATAGAGGAAGAGCAA
AACAAAAGTAAGACCACCGCACAGCAAGCGGCCGGCCGCGCTGATCTTCAGACCTGGAGGAGGAGATATG
AGGGACAATTGGAGAAGTGAATTATATAAATATAAAGTAGTAAAAATTGAACCATTAGGAGTAGCACCCA
CCAAGGCAAAGAGAAGAGTGGTGCAGAGAGAAAAAAGAGCAGTGGGAATAGGAGCTTTGTTCCTTGGGTT
CTTGGGAGCAGCAGGAAGCACTATGGGCGCAGCGTCAATGACGCTGACGGTACAGGCCAGACAATTATTG
TCTGGTATAGTGCAGCAGCAGAACAATTTGCTGAGGGCTATTGAGGCGCAACAGCATCTGTTGCAACTCA
CAGTCTGGGGCATCAAGCAGCTCCAGGCAAGAATCCTGGCTGTGGAAAGATACCTAAAGGATCAACAGCT
CCTGGGGATTTGGGGTTGCTCTGGAAAACTCATTTGCACCACTGCTGTGCCTTGGAATGCTAGTTGGAGT
AATAAATCTCTGGAACAGATTTGGAATCACACGACCTGGATGGAGTGGGACAGAGAAATTAACAATTACA
CAAGCTTAATACACTCCTTAATTGAAGAATCGCAAAACCAGCAAGAAAAGAATGAACAAGAATTATTGGA
ATTAGATAAATGGGCAAGTTTGTGGAATTGGTTTAACATAACAAATTGGCTGTGGTATATAAAATTATTC
ATAATGATAGTAGGAGGCTTGGTAGGTTTAAGAATAGTTTTTGCTGTACTTTCTATAGTGAATAGAGTTA
GGCAGGGATATTCACCATTATCGTTTCAGACCCACCTCCCAACCCCGAGGGGACCCGACAGGCCCGAAGG
AATAGAAGAAGAAGGTGGAGAGAGAGACAGAGACAGATCCATTCGATTAGTGAACGGATCGGCACTGCGT
GCGCCAATTCTGCAGACAAATGGCAGTATTCATCCACAATTTTAAAAGAAAAGGGGGGATTGGGGGGTAC
AGTGCAGGGGAAAGAATAGTAGACATAATAGCAACAGACATACAAACTAAAGAATTACAAAAACAAATTA
CAAAAATTCAAAATTTTCGGGTTTATTACAGGGACAGCAGAGATCCAGTTTGGTTAGTACCGGGCCCTAC
GCGTCCAAGGTCGGGCAGGAAGAGGGCCTATTTCCCATGATTCCTTCATATTTGCATATACGATACAAGG
CTGTTAGAGAGATAATTAGAATTAATTTGACTGTAAACACAAAGATATTAGTACAAAATACGTGACGTAG
AAAGTAATAATTTCTTGGGTAGTTTGCAGTTTTAAAATTATGTTTTAAAATGGACTATCATATGCTTACC
GTAACTTGAAAGTATTTCGATTTCTTGGCTTTATATATCTTGTGGAAAGGACGAAACACCGGCTCGGTTC
CAGTTCACGGGTTTAAGAGCTATGCTGGAAACAGCATAGCAAGTTTAAATAAGGCTAGTCCGTTATCAAC
TTGAAAAAGTGGCACCGAGTCGGTGCTTTTTTTGGATCCAATTCTACCGGGTAGGGGAGGCGCTTTTCCC
AAGGCAGTCTGGAGCATGCGCTTTAGCAGCCCCGCTGGGCACTTGGCGCTACACAAGTGGCCTCTGGCCT
CGCACACATTCCACATCCACCGGTAGGCGCCAACCGGCTCCGTTCTTTGGTGGCCCCTTCGCGCCACCTT
CTACTCCTCCCCTAGTCAGGAAGTTCCCCCCCGCCCCGCAGCTCGCGTCGTGCAGGACGTGACAAATGGA
AGTAGCACGTCTCACTAGTCTCGTGCAGATGGACAGCACCGCTGAGCAATGGAAGCGGGTAGGCCTTTGG
GGCAGCGGCCAATAGCAGCTTTGCTCCTTCGCTTTCTGGGCTCAGAGGCTGGGAAGGGGTGGGTCCGGGG
GCGGGCTCAGGGGCGGGCTCAGGGGCGGGGCGGGCGCCCGAAGGTCCTCCGGAGGCCCGGCATTCTGCAC
GCTTCAAAAGCGCACGTCTGCCGCGCTGTTCTCCTCTTCCTCATCTCCGGGCCTTTCGACCTGCATCCAT
CTAGATCTCGAGCAGCTGAAGCTTACCATGACCGAGTACAAGCCCACGGTGCGCCTCGCCACCCGCGACG
ACGTCCCCAGGGCCGTACGCACCCTCGCCGCCGCGTTCGCCGACTACCCCGCCACGCGCCACACCGTCGA
TCCGGACCGCCACATCGAGCGGGTCACCGAGCTGCAAGAACTCTTCCTCACGCGCGTCGGGCTCGACATC
GGCAAGGTGTGGGTCGCGGACGACGGCGCCGCGGTGGCGGTCTGGACCACGCCGGAGAGCGTCGAAGCGG
GGGCGGTGTTCGCCGAGATCGGCCCGCGCATGGCCGAGTTGAGCGGTTCCCGGCTGGCCGCGCAGCAACA
GATGGAAGGCCTCCTGGCGCCGCACCGGCCCAAGGAGCCCGCGTGGTTCCTGGCCACCGTCGGCGTCTCG
CCCGACCACCAGGGCAAGGGTCTGGGCAGCGCCGTCGTGCTCCCCGGAGTGGAGGCGGCCGAGCGCGCCG
GGGTGCCCGCCTTCCTGGAGACCTCCGCGCCCCGCAACCTCCCCTTCTACGAGCGGCTCGGCTTCACCGT
CACCGCCGACGTCGAGGTGCCCGAAGGACCGCGCACCTGGTGCATGACCCGCAAGCCCGGTGCCGGCGGC
GGGTCCGGAGGAGAGGGCAGAGGAAGTCTCCTAACATGCGGTGACGTGGAGGAGAATCCTGGCCCAATGA
GCGAGCTGATTAAGGAGAACATGCACATGAAGCTGTACATGGAGGGCACCGTGGACAACCATCACTTCAA
GTGCACATCCGAGGGCGAAGGCAAGCCCTACGAGGGCACCCAGACCATGAGAATCAAGGTGGTCGAGGGC
GGCCCTCTCCCCTTCGCCTTCGACATCCTGGCTACTAGCTTCCTCTACGGCAGCAAGACCTTCATCAACC
ACACCCAGGGCATCCCCGACTTCTTCAAGCAGTCCTTCCCTGAGGGCTTCACATGGGAGAGAGTCACCAC
ATACGAGGACGGGGGCGTGCTGACCGCTACCCAGGACACCAGCCTCCAGGACGGCTGCCTCATCTACAAC
GTCAAGATCAGAGGGGTGAACTTCACATCCAACGGCCCTGTGATGCAGAAGAAAACACTCGGCTGGGAGG
CCTTCACCGAGACGCTGTACCCCGCTGACGGCGGCCTGGAAGGCAGAAACGACATGGCCCTGAAGCTCGT
GGGCGGGAGCCATCTGATCGCAAACATCAAGACCACATATAGATCCAAGAAACCCGCTAAGAACCTCAAG
ATGCCTGGCGTCTACTATGTGGACTACAGACTGGAAAGAATCAAGGAGGCCAACAACGAGACCTACGTCG
AGCAGCACGAGGTGGCAGTGGCCAGATACTGCGACCTCCCTAGCAAACTGGGGCACAAGCTTAATTGAGC
GGCCGCTCAACCTCTGGATTACAAAATTTGTGAAAGATTGACTGGTATTCTTAACTATGTTGCTCCTTTT
ACGCTATGTGGATACGCTGCTTTAATGCCTTTGTATCATGCTATTGCTTCCCGTATGGCTTTCATTTTCT
CCTCCTTGTATAAATCCTGGTTGCTGTCTCTTTATGAGGAGTTGTGGCCCGTTGTCAGGCAACGTGGCGT
GGTGTGCACTGTGTTTGCTGACGCAACCCCCACTGGTTGGGGCATTGCCACCACCTGTCAGCTCCTTTCC
GGGACTTTCGCTTTCCCCCTCCCTATTGCCACGGCGGAACTCATCGCCGCCTGCCTTGCCCGCTGCTGGA
CAGGGGCTCGGCTGTTGGGCACTGACAATTCCGTGGTGTTGTCGGGGAAATCATCGTCCTTTCCTTGGCT
GCTCGCCTGTGTTGCCACCTGGATTCTGCGCGGGACGTCCTTCTGCTACGTCCCTTCGGCCCTCAATCCA
GCGGACCTTCCTTCCCGCGGCCTGCTGCCGGCTCTGCGGCCTCTTCCGCGTCTACGCCTTCGCCCTCAGA
CGAGTCGGATCTCCCTTTGGGCCGCCTCCCCGCAGGTACCTTTAAGACCAATGACTTACAAGGCAGCTGT
AGATCTTAGCCACTTTTTAAAAGAAAAGGGGGGACTGGAAGGGCTAATTCACTCCCAAAGAAGTCAAGAT
CTGCTTTTTGCCTGTACTGGGTCTCTCTGGTTAGACCAGAGTCTCTCTGGTTAGACCAGATCTGAGCCTG
GGAGCTCTCTGGCTAACTAGGGAACCCACTGCTTAAGCCTCAATAAAGCTTGCCTTGAGTGCTTCAAGTA
GTGTGTGCCCGTCTGTTGTGTGACTCTGGTAACTAGAGATCCCTCAGACCCTTTTAGTCAGTGTGGAAAA
TCTCTAGCAGTTTAAACCCGCTGATCAGCCTCGACTGTGCCTTCTAGTTGCCAGCCATCTGTTGTTTGCC
CCTCCCCCGTGCCTTCCTTGACCCTGGAAGGTGCCACTCCCACTGTCCTTTCCTAATAAAATGAGGAAAT
TGCATCGCATTGTCTGAGTAGGTGTCATTCTATTCTGGGGGGTGGGGTGGGGCAGGACAGCAAGGGGGAG
GATTGGGAAGTCAATAGCAGGCATGCTGGGGATGCGGTGGGCTCTATGGGCGGCCGTTAATTAAGCTTTT
GTTCCCTTTAGTGAGGGTTAATTGCGCGCTTGGCGTAATCATGGTCATAGCTGTTTCCTGTGTGAAATTG
TTATCCGCTCACAATTCCACACAACATACGAGCCGGGAGCATAAAGTGTAAAGCCTGGGGTGCCTAATGA
GTGAGCTAACTCACATTAATTGCGTTGCGCTCACTGCCCGCTTTCCAGTCGGGAAACCTGTCGTGCCAGC
TGCATTAATGAATCGGCCAACGCGCGGGGAGAGGCGGTTTGCGTATTGGGCGCTCTTCCGCTTCCTCGCT
CACTGACTCGCTGCGCTCGGTCGTTCGGCTGCGGCGAGCGGTATCAGCTCACTCAAAGGCGGTAATACGG
TTATCCACAGAATCAGGGGATAACGCAGGAAAGAACATGTGAGCAAAAGGCCAGCAAAAGGCCAGGAACC
GTAAAAAGGCCGCGTTGCTGGCGTTTTTCCATAGGCTCCGCCCCCCTGACGAGCATCACAAAAATCGACG
CTCAAGTCAGAGGTGGCGAAACCCGACAGGACTATAAAGATACCAGGCGTTTCCCCCTGGAAGCTCCCTC
GTGCGCTCTCCTGTTCCGACCCTGCCGCTTACCGGATACCTGTCCGCCTTTCTCCCTTCGGGAAGCGTGG
CGCTTTCTCATAGCTCACGCTGTAGGTATCTCAGTTCGGTGTAGGTCGTTCGCTCCAAGCTGGGCTGTGT
GCACGAACCCCCCGTTCAGCCCGACCGCTGCGCCTTATCCGGTAACTATCGTCTTGAGTCCAACCCGGTA
AGACACGACTTATCGCCACTGGCAGCAGCCACTGGTAACAGGATTAGCAGAGCGAGGTATGTAGGCGGTG
CTACAGAGTTCTTGAAGTGGTGGCCTAACTACGGCTACACTAGAAGAACAGTATTTGGTATCTGCGCTCT
GCTGAAGCCAGTTACCTTCGGAAAAAGAGTTGGTAGCTCTTGATCCGGCAAACAAACCACCGCTGGTAGC
GGTGGTTTTTTTGTTTGCAAGCAGCAGATTACGCGCAGAAAAAAAGGATCTCAAGAAGATCCTTTGATCT
TTTCTACGGGGTCTGACGCTCAGTGGAACGAAAACTCACGTTAAGGGATTTTGGTCATGAGATTATCAAA
AAGGATCTTCACCTAGATCCTTTTAAATTAAAAATGAAGTTTTAAATCAATCTAAAGTATATATGAGTAA
ACTTGGTCTGACAGTTACCAATGCTTAATCAGTGAGGCACCTATCTCAGCGATCTGTCTATTTCGTTCAT
CCATAGTTGCCTGACTCCCCGTCGTGTAGATAACTACGATACGGGAGGGCTTACCATCTGGCCCCAGTGC
TGCAATGATACCGCGAGACCCACGCTCACCGGCTCCAGATTTATCAGCAATAAACCAGCCAGCCGGAAGG
GCCGAGCGCAGAAGTGGTCCTGCAACTTTATCCGCCTCCATCCAGTCTATTAATTGTTGCCGGGAAGCTA
GAGTAAGTAGTTCGCCAGTTAATAGTTTGCGCAACGTTGTTGCCATTGCTACAGGCATCGTGGTGTCACG
CTCGTCGTTTGGTATGGCTTCATTCAGCTCCGGTTCCCAACGATCAAGGCGAGTTACATGATCCCCCATG
TTGTGCAAAAAAGCGGTTAGCTCCTTCGGTCCTCCGATCGTTGTCAGAAGTAAGTTGGCCGCAGTGTTAT
CACTCATGGTTATGGCAGCACTGCATAATTCTCTTACTGTCATGCCATCCGTAAGATGCTTTTCTGTGAC
TGGTGAGTACTCAACCAAGTCATTCTGAGAATAGTGTATGCGGCGACCGAGTTGCTCTTGCCCGGCGTCA
ATACGGGATAATACCGCGCCACATAGCAGAACTTTAAAAGTGCTCATCATTGGAAAACGTTCTTCGGGGC
GAAAACTCTCAAGGATCTTACCGCTGTTGAGATCCAGTTCGATGTAACCCACTCGTGCACCCAACTGATC
TTCAGCATCTTTTACTTTCACCAGCGTTTCTGGGTGAGCAAAAACAGGAAGGCAAAATGCCGCAAAAAAG
GGAATAAGGGCGACACGGAAATGTTGAATACTCATACTCTTCCTTTTTCAATATTATTGAAGCATTTATC
AGGGTTATTGTCTCATGAGCGGATACATATTTGAATGTATTTAGAAAAATAAACAAATAGGGGTTCCGCG
CACATTTCCCCGAAAAGTGCCACCTAAATTGTAAGCGTTAATATTTTGTTAAAATTCGCGTTAAATTTTT
GTTAAATCAGCTCATTTTTTAACCAATAGGCCGAAATCGGCAAAATCCCTTATAAATCAAAAGAATAGAC
CGAGATAGGGT
[37 nt withheld, positions 8062-8098]
AAAGAACGTGGACTCCAACGTCAAAGG
[49 nt withheld, positions 8126-8174]
T
[91 nt withheld, positions 8176-8266]
G
[124 nt withheld, positions 8268-8391]
CCCATTCGCCATTCAGGCTGCGCAACTGTTGGGAAGGGCGATCGGTGCGGGCCTCTTCGCTATTACGCCA
GCTGGCGAAAGGGGGATGTGCTGCAAGGCGATTAAGTTGGGTAACGCCAGGGTTTTCCCAGTCACGACGT
TGTAAAACGACGGCCAGTGAGCGCGCGTAATACGACTCACTATAGGGCGAATTGACTAGTACATAACTTA
CGGTAAATGGCCCGCCTGGCTGACCGCCCAACGACCCCCGCCCATTGAC
Features (pLannotate 1.2.2; 28 found; start..end, strand, type, name):
    242..441     +  promoter       CMV promoter: human cytomegalovirus (CMV) immediate early promoter
    459..639     +  LTR            5' LTR (truncated): truncated 5' long terminal repeat (LTR) from HIV-1
    686..811     +  misc_feature   HIV-1 Ψ: packaging signal of human immunodeficiency virus type 1
    795..1133    +  CDS            HIV-1 gag (fragment): gag protein from human immunodeficiency virus 1; gag
   1310..1543    +  misc_feature   RRE: The Rev response element (RRE) of HIV-1 allows for Rev-dependent mRNA export from the nucleus to the cytoplasm.
   1920..2020    +  CDS            Rev (fragment): human immunodeficiency virus 1 (HIV-1) Rev protein; rev; enhances nuclear export of unspliced and incompletely spliced viral mRNAs
   2070..2187    +  misc_feature   cPPT/CTS: central polypurine tract and central termination sequence of HIV-1
   2262..2502    +  promoter       U6 promoter: RNA polymerase III promoter for human U6 snRNA
   2549..2616    +  misc_RNA       tracrRNA (fragment): trans-activating CRISPR RNA for the Streptococcus pyogenes CRISPR/Cas9 system
   2639..3138    +  promoter       PGK promoter: mouse phosphoglycerate kinase 1 promoter
   3178..3774    +  CDS            PuroR (fragment): puromycin N-acetyltransferase; pac from Streptomyces; confers resistance to puromycin
   3847..4545    +  CDS            TagBFP: TagBFP is a basic (constitutively fluorescent) blue fluorescent protein published in 2008, derived from Entacmaea quadricolor. It is reported to be a very rapidly-maturing monomer with very low acid sensitivity.
   4557..5143    +  misc_feature   WPRE: woodchuck hepatitis virus posttranscriptional regulatory element
   5137..5283    +  CDS            nef (fragment): NEF_HV1LA - Experimental evidence at protein level: Swiss-Prot protein existence level 1. Extracellular Nef protein targets CD4(+) T-lymphocytes for apoptosis by interacting with CXCR4 surface receptors. From Human immunodeficiency virus type 1 group M subtype B (isolate Lai) (HIV-1).
   5291..5469    +  LTR            5' LTR (truncated): truncated 5' long terminal repeat (LTR) from HIV-1
   5495..5606    +  polyA_signal   bGH poly(A) signal: bovine growth hormone polyadenylation signal
   5745..5763    -  promoter       T3 promoter: promoter for bacteriophage T3 RNA polymerase
   5808..5824    -  protein_bind   lac operator: The lac repressor binds to the lac operator to inhibit transcription in E. coli. This inhibition can be relieved by adding lactose or isopropyl-β-D-thiogalactopyranoside (IPTG). lac repressor encoded by lacI
   5832..5862    -  promoter       lac promoter: promoter for the E. coli lac operon
   5877..5898    -  protein_bind   CAP binding site: CAP binding activates transcription in the presence of cAMP. E. coli catabolite activator protein
   5911..6003    -  CDS            lacI (fragment): lac repressor; lacI; The lac repressor binds to the lac operator to inhibit transcription in E. coli. This inhibition can be relieved by adding lactose or isopropyl-β-D-thiogalactopyranoside (IPTG).
   6186..6774    -  rep_origin     ori: high-copy-number ColE1/pMB1/pBR322/pUC origin of replication
   6945..7805    -  CDS            AmpR: β-lactamase; bla; confers resistance to ampicillin, carbenicillin, and related antibiotics
   7806..7910    -  promoter       AmpR promoter: bla
   7963..8391    -  rep_origin     f1 ori (sequence partly withheld): f1 bacteriophage origin of replication; arrow indicates direction of (+) strand synthesis
   8396..8551    -  CDS            lacZα (fragment): LacZα fragment of β-galactosidase; lacZ fragment
   8559..8577    +  promoter       T7 promoter: promoter for bacteriophage T7 RNA polymerase
   8591..241     +  enhancer       CMV enhancer (across the origin): human cytomegalovirus immediate early enhancer
