[The description below was written by a language model from this plasmid's Addgene catalogue record and pLannotate feature annotations shown in this document.]
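Description:
pKLV2-U6gRNA5(PRDM14_v32_7-4)-PGKpuroBFP-W is an 8,650 bp lentiviral CRISPR guide-expression plasmid built on the pKLV2-U6gRNA5(BbsI)-PGKpuroBFP-W backbone. It carries a single guide RNA directed against human PRDM14. The guide oligonucleotide was inserted between two BbsI sites, both destroyed during cloning, so that it sits directly downstream of the human U6 RNA polymerase III promoter and upstream of a Streptococcus pyogenes Cas9 scaffold (annotated as a tracrRNA fragment). The plasmid does not encode Cas9, which must therefore be supplied separately in the target cells.

Downstream of the guide cassette, a mouse PGK promoter drives a puromycin N-acetyltransferase coding sequence followed by TagBFP, allowing transduced cells to be selected with puromycin and tracked by blue fluorescence. The element linking the two coding sequences is not annotated in the feature table. A WPRE follows to enhance transcript expression.

The viral framework has a CMV enhancer/promoter fused to a truncated HIV-1 5' LTR, which allows genomic RNA production in packaging cells. It also includes the Ψ packaging signal with a gag fragment, the RRE for Rev-dependent export, cPPT/CTS, a truncated 3' LTR and a bGH polyadenylation signal. In bacteria the plasmid is maintained through a high-copy ColE1/pUC origin with ampicillin resistance, and an f1 origin is also present.

The associated publication concerns inferring gene regulatory networks from time-series single-cell RNA-seq data with CRISPR perturbations. This suggests that the construct served as a PRDM14 perturbation reagent in that kind of experiment.
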