Addgene plasmid #211982: pKLV2-U6gRNA5(PRDM14_v32_7-4)-PGKpuroBFP-W
Purpose: Express gRNA against PRDM14 with puro and BFP
Depositing lab: Kosuke Yusa. Depositing organization: Kyoto University, Institute for Life and Medical Sciences. Publication: RENGE infers gene regulatory networks using time-series single-cell RNA-seq data with CRISPR perturbations. Ishikawa M, Sugino S, Masuda Y, Tarumoto Y, Seto Y, Taniyama N, Wagai F, Yamauchi Y, Kojima Y, Kiryu H, Yusa K, Eiraku M, Mochizuki A. Commun Biol. 2023 Dec 28;6(1):1290. doi: 10.1038/s42003-023-05594-4. PubMed 38155269.
Backbone
  Vector backbone: pKLV2-U6gRNA5(BbsI)-PGKpuroBFP-W
  Backbone size w/o insert (bp): 8630
  Total vector size (bp): 8650
  Vector type: Mammalian Expression, Lentiviral, CRISPR
  Selectable markers: Puromycin
Growth in bacteria
  Bacterial resistance: Ampicillin, 100 μg/mL
  Growth temperature: 37°C
  Growth strain: NEB Stable
  Copy number: High Copy
Gene/Insert
  Gene/Insert name: sgRNA targeting PRDM14
  gRNA/shRNA sequence: GCTCGGTTCCAGTTCACGG
  Species: H. sapiens (human)
  GenBank ID: NM_024504.4
  Entrez Gene: PRDM14 (a.k.a. PFM11)
  Promoter: Human U6 promoter
  Cloning method: Restriction Enzyme; 5′ cloning site BbsI (destroyed during cloning); 3′ cloning site BbsI (destroyed during cloning)
  Sequencing primers: 5′ AGATAATTAGAATTAATTTGACTG
Terms and licenses: Academic/Nonprofit Terms; Industry Terms: Not Available to Industry
How to cite: pKLV2-U6gRNA5(PRDM14_v32_7-4)-PGKpuroBFP-W was a gift from Kosuke Yusa (Addgene plasmid # 211982 ; http://n2t.net/addgene:211982 ; RRID:Addgene_211982)
